>Addgene plasmid #158225 | pLPCX mCER-Prx2 | depositor full sequence | sequence record 305308 | pLPCX mCER-Prx2 sequence 7546 bps
TTTGAAAGACCCCACCCGTAGGTGGCAAGCTAGCTTAAGTAACGCCACTTTGCAAGGCATGGAAAAATAC
ATAACTGAGAATAGAAAAGTTCAGATCAAGGTCAGGAACAAAGAAACAGCTGAATACCAAACAGGATATC
TGTGGTAAGCGGTTCCTGCCCCGGCTCAGGGCCAAGAACAGATGAGACAGCTGAGTGATGGGCCAAACAG
GATATCTGTGGTAAGCAGTTCCTGCCCCGGCTCGGGGCCAAGAACAGATGGTCCCCAGATGCGGTCCAGC
CCTCAGCAGTTTCTAGTGAATCATCAGATGTTTCCAGGGTGCCCCAAGGACCTGAAAATGACCCTGTACC
TTATTTGAACTAACCAATCAGTTCGCTTCTCGCTTCTGTTCGCGCGCTTCCGCTCTCCGAGCTCAATAAA
AGAGCCCACAACCCCTCACTCGGCGCGCCAGTCTTCCGATAGACTGCGTCGCCCGGGTACCCGTATTCCC
AATAAAGCCTCTTGCTGTTTGCATCCGAATCGTGGTCTCGCTGTTCCTTGGGAGGGTCTCCTCTGAGTGA
TTGACTACCCACGACGGGGGTCTTTCATTTGGGGGCTCGTCCGGGATTTGGAGACCCCTGCCCAGGGACC
ACCGACCCACCACCGGGAGGTAAGCTGGCCAGCAACTTATCTGTGTCTGTCCGATTGTCTAGTGTCTATG
TTTGATGTTATGCGCCTGCGTCTGTACTAGTTAGCTAACTAGCTCTGTATCTGGCGGACCCGTGGTGGAA
CTGACGAGTTCTGAACACCCGGCCGCAACCCTGGGAGACGTCCCAGGGACTTTGGGGGCCGTTTTTGTGG
CCCGACCTGAGGAAGGGAGTCGATGTGGAATCCGACCCCGTCAGGATATGTGGTTCTGGTAGGAGACGAG
AACCTAAAACAGTTCCCGCCTCCGTCTGAATTTTTGCTTTCGGTTTGGAACCGAAGCCGCGCGTCTTGTC
TGCTGCAGCGCTGCAGCATCGTTCTGTGTTGTCTCTGTCTGACTGTGTTTCTGTATTTGTCTGAAAATTA
GGGCCAGACTGTTACCACTCCCTTAAGTTTGACCTTAGGTCACTGGAAAGATGTCGAGCGGATCGCTCAC
AACCAGTCGGTAGATGTCAAGAAGAGACGTTGGGTTACCTTCTGCTCTGCAGAATGGCCAACCTTTAACG
TCGGATGGCCGCGAGACGGCACCTTTAACCGAGACCTCATCACCCAGGTTAAGATCAAGGTCTTTTCACC
TGGCCCGCATGGACACCCAGACCAGGTCCCCTACATCGTGACCTGGGAAGCCTTGGCTTTTGACCCCCCT
CCCTGGGTCAAGCCCTTTGTACACCCTAAGCCTCCGCCTCCTCTTCCTCCATCCGCCCCGTCTCTCCCCC
TTGAACCTCCTCGTTCGACCCCGCCTCGATCCTCCCTTTATCCAGCCCTCACTCCTTCTCTAGGCGCCGG
AATTGATCCCCCGGGCTGCAGGTCGGCCGCCACGACCGGTGCCGCCACCATCCCCTGACCCACGCCCCTG
ACCCCTCACAAGGAGACGACCTTCCATGACCGAGTACAAGCCCACGGTGCGCCTCGCCACCCGCGACGAC
GTCCCCCGGGCCGTACGCACCCTCGCCGCCGCGTTCGCCGACTACCCCGCCACGCGCCACACCGTCGACC
CGGACCGCCACATCGAGCGGGTCACCGAGCTGCAAGAACTCTTCCTCACGCGCGTCGGGCTCGACATCGG
CAAGGTGTGGGTCGCGGACGACGGCGCCGCGGTGGCGGTCTGGACCACGCCGGAGAGCGTCGAAGCGGGG
GCGGTGTTCGCCGAGATCGGCCCGCGCATGGCCGAGTTGAGCGGTTCCCGGCTGGCCGCGCAGCAACAGA
TGGAAGGCCTCCTGGCGCCGCACCGGCCCAAGGAGCCCGCGTGGTTCCTGGCCACCGTCGGCGTCTCGCC
CGACCACCAGGGCAAGGGTCTGGGCAGCGCCGTCGTGCTCCCCGGAGTGGAGGCGGCCGAGCGCGCCGGG
GTGCCCGCCTTCCTGGAGACCTCCGCGCCCCGCAACCTCCCCTTCTACGAGCGGCTCGGCTTCACCGTCA
CCGCCGACGTCGAGTGCCCGAAGGACCGCGCGACCTGGTGCATGACCCGCAAGCCCGGTGCCTGACGCCC
GCCCCACGACCCGCAGCGCCCGACCGAAAGGAGCGCACGACCCCATGGCTCCGACCGAAGCCGACCCGGG
CGGCCCCGCCGACCCCGCACCCGCCCCCGAGGCCCACCGACTCTAGTAATAGTAATCAATTACGGGGTCA
TTAGTTCATAGCCCATATATGGAGTTCCGCGTTACATAACTTACGGTAAATGGCCCGCCTGGCTGACCGC
CCAACGACCCCCGCCCATTGACGTCAATAATGACGTATGTTCCCATAGTAACGCCAATAGGGACTTTCCA
TTGACGTCAATGGGTGGAGTATTTACGGTAAACTGCCCACTTGGCAGTACATCAAGTGTATCATATGCCA
AGTACGCCCCCTATTGACGTCAATGACGGTAAATGGCCCGCCTGGCATTATGCCCAGTACATGACCTTAT
GGGACTTTCCTACTTGGCAGTACATCTACGTATTAGTCATCGCTATTACCATGGTGATGCGGTTTTGGCA
GTACATCAATGGGCGTGGATAGCGGTTTGACTCACGGGGATTTCCAAGTCTCCACCCCATTGACGTCAAT
GGGAGTTTGTTTTGGCACCAAAATCAACGGGACTTTCCAAAATGTCGTAACAACTCCGCCCCATTGACGC
AAATGGGCGGTAGGCGTGTACGGTGGGAGGTCTATATAAGCAGAGCTGGTTTAGTGAACCGTCAGATCCG
CTAGCGCTACCGGACTCAGATCTCGAGACCATGGTGAGCAAGGGCGAGGAGCTGTTCACCGGGGTGGTGC
CCATCCTGGTCGAGCTGGACGGCGACGTAAACGGCCACAAGTTCAGCGTGTCCGGCGAGGGCGAGGGCGA
TGCCACCTACGGCAAGCTGACCCTGAAGTTCATCTGCACCACCGGCAAGCTGCCCGTGCCCTGGCCCACC
CTCGTGACCACCCTGACCTGGGGCGTGCAGTGCTTCGCCCGCTACCCCGACCACATGAAGCAGCACGACT
TCTTCAAGTCCGCCATGCCCGAAGGCTACGTCCAGGAGCGCACCATCTTCTTCAAGGACGACGGCAACTA
CAAGACCCGCGCCGAGGTGAAGTTCGAGGGCGACACCCTGGTGAACCGCATCGAGCTGAAGGGCATCGAC
TTCAAGGAGGACGGCAACATCCTGGGGCACAAGCTGGAGTACAACGCCATCAGCGACAACGTCTATATCA
CCGCCGACAAGCAGAAGAACGGCATCAAGGCCAACTTCAAGATCCGCCACAACATCGAGGACGGCAGCGT
GCAGCTCGCCGACCACTACCAGCAGAACACCCCCATCGGCGACGGCCCCGTGCTGCTGCCCGACAACCAC
TACCTGAGCACCCAGTCCAAGCTGAGCAAAGACCCCAACGAGAAGCGCGATCACATGGTCCTGCTGGAGT
TCGTGACCGCCGCCGGGATCACTCTCGGCATGGACGAGCTGTACAAGGGTACCATGGCCTCCGGTAACGC
GCGCATCGGAAAGCCAGCCCCTGACTTCAAGGCCACAGCGGTGGTTGATGGCGCCTTCAAAGAGGTGAAG
CTGTCGGACTACAAAGGGAAGTACGTGGTCCTCTTTTTCTACCCTCTGGACTTCACTTTTGTGTGCCCCA
CCGAGATCATCGCGTTCAGCAACCGTGCAGAGGACTTCCGCAAGCTGGGCTGTGAAGTGCTGGGCGTCTC
GGTGGACTCTCAGTTCACCCACCTGGCTTGGATCAACACCCCCCGGAAAGAGGGAGGCTTGGGCCCCCTG
AACATCCCCCTGCTTGCTGACGTGACCAGACGCTTGTCTGAGGATTACGGCGTGCTGAAAACAGATGAGG
GCATTGCCTACAGGGGCCTCTTTATCATCGATGGCAAGGGTGTCCTTCGCCAGATCACTGTTAATGATTT
GCCTGTGGGACGCTCCGTGGATGAGGCTCTGCGGCTGGTCCAGGCCTTCCAGTACACAGACGAGCATGGG
GAAGTTTGTCCCGCTGGCTGGAAGCCTGGCAGTGACACGATTAAGCCCAACGTGGATGACAGCAAGGAAT
ATTTCTCCAAACACAATTAAGCGGCCGCCTCGGCCAAACATCGATAAAATAAAAGATTTTATTTAGTCTC
CAGAAAAAGGGGGGAATGAAAGACCCCACCTGTAGGTTTGGCAAGCTAGCTTAAGTAACGCCATTTTGCA
AGGCATGGAAAAATACATAACTGAGAATAGAGAAGTTCAGATCAAGGTCAGGAACAGATGGAACAGCTGA
ATATGGGCCAAACAGGATATCTGTGGTAAGCAGTTCCTGCCCCGGCTCAGGGCCAAGAACAGATGGAACA
GCTGAATATGGGCCAAACAGGATATCTGTGGTAAGCAGTTCCTGCCCCGGCTCAGGGCCAAGAACAGATG
GTCCCCAGATGCGGTCCAGCCCTCAGCAGTTTCTAGAGAACCATCAGATGTTTCCAGGGTGCCCCAAGGA
CCTGAAATGACCCTGTGCCTTATTTGAACTAACCAATCAGTTCGCTTCTCGCTTCTGTTCGCGCGCTTCT
GCTCCCCGAGCTCAATAAAAGAGCCCACAACCCCTCACTCGGGGCGCCAGTCCTCCGATTGACTGAGTCG
CCCGGGTACCCGTGTATCCAATAAACCCTCTTGCAGTTGCATCCGACTTGTGGTCTCGCTGTTCCTTGGG
AGGGTCTCCTCTGAGTGATTGACTACCCGTCAGCGGGGGTCTTTCATTTGGGGGCTCGTCCGGGATCGGG
AGACCCCTGCCCAGGGACCACCGACCCACCACCGGGAGGTAAGCTGGCTGCCTCGCGCGTTTCGGTGATG
ACGGTGAAAACCTCTGACACATGCAGCTCCCGGAGACGGTCACAGCTTGTCTGTAAGCGGATGCCGGGAG
CAGACAAGCCCGTCAGGGCGCGTCAGCGGGTGTTGGCGGGTGTCGGGGCGCAGCCATGACCCAGTCACGT
AGCGATAGCGGAGTGTACTGATAACTTCGTATAATGTATGCTATACGAAGTTATTAGGTCTGAAGAGGAG
TTTACGTCCAGCCAAGCTAGGGCCGCGATCCGGAACCCTTAATATAACTTCGTATAATGTATGCTATACG
AAGTTATCAGTACTGGCTTAACTATGCGGCATCAGAGCAGATTGTACTGAGAGTGCACCATATGCGGTGT
GAAATACCGCACAGATGCGTAAGGAGAAAATACCGCATCAGGCGCTCTTCCGCTTCCTCGCTCACTGACT
CGCTGCGCTCGGTCGTTCGGCTGCGGCGAGCGGTATCAGCTCACTCAAAGGCGGTAATACGGTTATCCAC
AGAATCAGGGGATAACGCAGGAAAGAACATGTGAGCAAAAGGCCAGCAAAAGGCCAGGAACCGTAAAAAG
GCCGCGTTGCTGGCGTTTTTCCATAGGCTCCGCCCCCCTGACGAGCATCACAAAAATCGACGCTCAAGTC
AGAGGTGGCGAAACCCGACAGGACTATAAAGATACCAGGCGTTTCCCCCTGGAAGCTCCCTCGTGCGCTC
TCCTGTTCCGACCCTGCCGCTTACCGGATACCTGTCCGCCTTTCTCCCTTCGGGAAGCGTGGCGCTTTCT
CATAGCTCACGCTGTAGGTATCTCAGTTCGGTGTAGGTCGTTCGCTCCAAGCTGGGCTGTGTGCACGAAC
CCCCCGTTCAGCCCGACCGCTGCGCCTTATCCGGTAACTATCGTCTTGAGTCCAACCCGGTAAGACACGA
CTTATCGCCACTGGCAGCAGCCACTGGTAACAGGATTAGCAGAGCGAGGTATGTAGGCGGTGCTACAGAG
TTCTTGAAGTGGTGGCCTAACTACGGCTACACTAGAAGGACAGTATTTGGTATCTGCGCTCTGCTGAAGC
CAGTTACCTTCGGAAAAAGAGTTGGTAGCTCTTGATCCGGCAAACAAACCACCGCTGGTAGCGGTGGTTT
TTTTGTTTGCAAGCAGCAGATTACGCGCAGAAAAAAAGGATCTCAAGAAGATCCTTTGATCTTTTCTACG
GGGTCTGACGCTCAGTGGAACGAAAACTCACGTTAAGGGATTTTGGTCATGAGATTATCAAAAAGGATCT
TCACCTAGATCCTTTTAAATTAAAAATGAAGTTTTAAATCAATCTAAAGTATATATGAGTAAACTTGGTC
TGACAGTTACCAATGCTTAATCAGTGAGGCACCTATCTCAGCGATCTGTCTATTTCGTTCATCCATAGTT
GCCTGACTCCCCGTCGTGTAGATAACTACGATACGGGAGGGCTTACCATCTGGCCCCAGTGCTGCAATGA
TACCGCGAGACCCACGCTCACCGGCTCCAGATTTATCAGCAATAAACCAGCCAGCCGGAAGGGCCGAGCG
CAGAAGTGGTCCTGCAACTTTATCCGCCTCCATCCAGTCTATTAATTGTTGCCGGGAAGCTAGAGTAAGT
AGTTCGCCAGTTAATAGTTTGCGCAACGTTGTTGCCATTGCTGCAGGCATCGTGGTGTCACGCTCGTCGT
TTGGTATGGCTTCATTCAGCTCCGGTTCCCAACGATCAAGGCGAGTTACATGATCCCCCATGTTGTGCAA
AAAAGCGGTTAGCTCCTTCGGTCCTCCGATCGTTGTCAGAAGTAAGTTGGCCGCAGTGTTATCACTCATG
GTTATGGCAGCACTGCATAATTCTCTTACTGTCATGCCATCCGTAAGATGCTTTTCTGTGACTGGTGAGT
ACTCAACCAAGTCATTCTGAGAATAGTGTATGCGGCGACCGAGTTGCTCTTGCCCGGCGTCAACACGGGA
TAATACCGCGCCACATAGCAGAACTTTAAAAGTGCTCATCATTGGAAAACGTTCTTCGGGGCGAAAACTC
TCAAGGATCTTACCGCTGTTGAGATCCAGTTCGATGTAACCCACTCGTGCACCCAACTGATCTTCAGCAT
CTTTTACTTTCACCAGCGTTTCTGGGTGAGCAAAAACAGGAAGGCAAAATGCCGCAAAAAAGGGAATAAG
GGCGACACGGAAATGTTGAATACTCATACTCTTCCTTTTTCAATATTATTGAAGCATTTATCAGGGTTAT
TGTCTCATGAGCGGATACATATTTGAATGTATTTAGAAAAATAAACAAATAGGGGTTCCGCGCACATTTC
CCCGAAAAGTGCCACCTGACGTCTAAGAAACCATTATTATCATGACATTAACCTATAAAAATAGGCGTAT
CACGAGGCCCTTTCGTCTTCAAGAATTGCTAGCAATTGCTAGCAATTGCTAGCAATTCATACCAGATCAC
CGAAAACTGTCCTCCAAATGTGTCCCCCTCACACTCCCAAATTCGCGGGCTTCTGCCTCTTAGACCACTC
TACCCTATTCCCCACACTCACCGGAGCCAAAGCCGCGGCCCTTCCGTTTCTTTGCT
Features (pLannotate 1.2.2; 23 found; start..end, strand, type, name):
      3..110     +  LTR            3' LTR (ΔU3) (fragment): self-inactivating 3' long terminal repeat (LTR) from Moloney murine leukemia virus
    127..184     +  LTR            LTR (fragment): long terminal repeat from Moloney murine leukemia virus
    198..261     +  LTR            LTR (fragment): long terminal repeat from Moloney murine leukemia virus
    414..589     +  LTR            5' LTR (truncated): truncated long terminal repeat from Moloney murine sarcoma virus
    711..985     +  misc_feature   MESV Ψ (fragment): packaging signal of murine embryonic stem cell virus
   1052..1468    +  CDS            gag (truncated): truncated Moloney murine leukemia virus (MMLV) gag gene lacking the start codon
   1475..1492    +  misc_feature   MCS (fragment): pBluescript multiple cloning site
   1566..2165    +  CDS            PuroR: puromycin N-acetyltransferase; pac from Streptomyces; confers resistance to puromycin
   2215..2280    +  CDS            dmpM (fragment): DMPM_STRAD - Protein inferred from homology: Swiss-Prot protein existence level 3. From Streptomyces alboniger.
   2340..2643    +  enhancer       CMV enhancer: human cytomegalovirus immediate early enhancer
   2644..2847    +  promoter       CMV promoter: human cytomegalovirus (CMV) immediate early promoter
   2870..2897    +  misc_feature   MCS (fragment): multiple cloning site
   2901..3617    +  CDS            mCerulean: mCerulean is a basic (constitutively fluorescent) cyan fluorescent protein published in 2005, derived from Aequorea victoria. It is reported to be a very rapidly-maturing monomer.
   3624..4217    +  CDS            PRDX2: PRDX2_HUMAN - Also known as NKEFB, TDPX1. Experimental evidence at protein level: Swiss-Prot protein existence level 1. Thiol-specific peroxidase that catalyzes the reduction of hydrogen peroxide and organic hydroperoxides to water and alcohols, respectively. Plays a role in cell protection against oxidative stress by detoxifying peroxides and as sensor of hydrogen peroxide-mediated signaling events. Might participate in the signaling cascades of growth factors and tumor necrosis factor-alpha by regulating the intracellular concentrations of H(2)O(2). From Homo sapiens (Human).
   4285..4878    +  LTR            LTR: long terminal repeat from Moloney murine leukemia virus
   4947..4987    +  CDS            rop (fragment): Rop protein, which maintains plasmids at low copy number; rop
   5089..5127    +  misc_feature   bom (fragment): basis of mobility region from pBR322
   5131..5164    -  protein_bind   loxP: Cre-mediated recombination occurs in the 8-bp core sequence (GCATACAT). Cre recombinase
   5224..5257    -  protein_bind   loxP: Cre-mediated recombination occurs in the 8-bp core sequence (GCATACAT). Cre recombinase
   5261..5362    +  misc_feature   bom (fragment): basis of mobility region from pBR322
   5548..6136    -  rep_origin     ori: high-copy-number ColE1/pMB1/pBR322/pUC origin of replication
   6307..7167    -  CDS            AmpR: β-lactamase; bla; confers resistance to ampicillin, carbenicillin, and related antibiotics
   7168..7272    -  promoter       AmpR promoter: bla
