>Addgene plasmid #158225 | pLPCX mCER-Prx2 | addgene full sequence | sequence record 333805 | Addgene NGS Result
TTTGAAAGACCCCACCCGTAGGTGGCAAGCTAGCTTAAGTAACGCCACTTTGCAAGGCATGGAAAAATAC
ATAACTGAGAATAGAAAAGTTCAGATCAAGGTCAGGAACAAAGAAACAGCTGAATACCAAACAGGATATC
TGTGGTAAGCGGTTCCTGCCCCGGCTCAGGGCCAAGAACAGATGAGACAGCTGAGTGATGGGCCAAACAG
GATATCTGTGGTAAGCAGTTCCTGCCCCGGCTCGGGGCCAAGAACAGATGGTCCCCAGATGCGGTCCAGC
CCTCAGCAGTTTCTAGTGAATCATCAGATGTTTCCAGGGTGCCCCAAGGACCTGAAAATGACCCTGTACC
TTATTTGAACTAACCAATCAGTTCGCTTCTCGCTTCTGTTCGCGCGCTTCCGCTCTCCGAGCTCAATAAA
AGAGCCCACAACCCCTCACTCGGCGCGCCAGTCTTCCGATAGACTGCGTCGCCCGGGTACCCGTATTCCC
AATAAAGCCTCTTGCTGTTTGCATCCGAATCGTGGTCTCGCTGTTCCTTGGGAGGGTCTCCTCTGAGTGA
TTGACTACCCACGACGGGGGTCTTTCATTTGGGGGCTCGTCCGGGATTTGGAGACCCCTGCCCAGGGACC
ACCGACCCACCACCGGGAGGTAAGCTGGCCAGCAACTTATCTGTGTCTGTCCGATTGTCTAGTGTCTATG
TTTGATGTTATGCGCCTGCGTCTGTACTAGTTAGCTAACTAGCTCTGTATCTGGCGGACCCGTGGTGGAA
CTGACGAGTTCTGAACACCCGGCCGCAACCCTGGGAGACGTCCCAGGGACTTTGGGGGCCGTTTTTGTGG
CCCGACCTGAGGAAGGGAGTCGATGTGGAATCCGACCCCGTCAGGATATGTGGTTCTGGTAGGAGACGAG
AACCTAAAACAGTTCCCGCCTCCGTCTGAATTTTTGCTTTCGGTTTGGAACCGAAGCCGCGCGTCTTGTC
TGCTGCAGCGCTGCAGCATCGTTCTGTGTTGTCTCTGTCTGACTGTGTTTCTGTATTTGTCTGAAAATTA
GGGCCAGACTGTTACCACTCCCTTAAGTTTGACCTTAGGTCACTGGAAAGATGTCGAGCGGATCGCTCAC
AACCAGTCGGTAGATGTCAAGAAGAGACGTTGGGTTACCTTCTGCTCTGCAGAATGGCCAACCTTTAACG
TCGGATGGCCGCGAGACGGCACCTTTAACCGAGACCTCATCACCCAGGTTAAGATCAAGGTCTTTTCACC
TGGCCCGCATGGACACCCAGACCAGGTCCCCTACATCGTGACCTGGGAAGCCTTGGCTTTTGACCCCCCT
CCCTGGGTCAAGCCCTTTGTACACCCTAAGCCTCCGCCTCCTCTTCCTCCATCCGCCCCGTCTCTCCCCC
TTGAACCTCCTCGTTCGACCCCGCCTCGATCCTCCCTTTATCCAGCCCTCACTCCTTCTCTAGGCGCCGG
AATGATCCCCCGGGCTGCAGGTCGGCCGCCACGACCGGTGCCGCCACCATCCCCTGACCCACGCCCCTGA
CCCCTCACAAGGAGACGACCTTCCATGACCGAGTACAAGCCCACGGTGCGCCTCGCCACCCGCGACGACG
TCCCCCGGGCCGTACGCACCCTCGCCGCCGCGTTCGCCGACTACCCCGCCACGCGCCACACCGTCGACCC
GGACCGCCACATCGAGCGGGTCACCGAGCTGCAAGAACTCTTCCTCACGCGCGTCGGGCTCGACATCGGC
AAGGTGTGGGTCGCGGACGACGGCGCCGCGGTGGCGGTCTGGACCACGCCGGAGAGCGTCGAAGCGGGGG
CGGTGTTCGCCGAGATCGGCCCGCGCATGGCCGAGTTGAGCGGTTCCCGGCTGGCCGCGCAGCAACAGAT
GGAAGGCCTCCTGGCGCCGCACCGGCCCAAGGAGCCCGCGTGGTTCCTGGCCACCGTCGGCGTCTCGCCC
GACCACCAGGGCAAGGGTCTGGGCAGCGCCGTCGTGCTCCCCGGAGTGGAGGCGGCCGAGCGCGCCGGGG
TGCCCGCCTTCCTGGAGACCTCCGCGCCCCGCAACCTCCCCTTCTACGAGCGGCTCGGCTTCACCGTCAC
CGCCGACGTCGAGGTGCCCGAAGGACCGCGCACCTGGTGCATGACCCGCAAGCCCGGTGCCTGACGCCCG
CCCCACGACCCGCAGCGCCCGACCGAAAGGAGCGCACGACCCCATGGCTCCGACCGAAGCCACCCGGGGC
GGCCCCGCCGACCCCGCACCCGCCCCCGAGGCCCACCGACTCTAGTAATAGTAATCAATTACGGGGTCAT
TAGTTCATAGCCCATATATGGAGTTCCGCGTTACATAACTTACGGTAAATGGCCCGCCTGGCTGACCGCC
CAACGACCCCCGCCCATTGACGTCAATAATGACGTATGTTCCCATAGTAACGCCAATAGGGACTTTCCAT
TGACGTCAATGGGTGGAGTATTTACGGTAAACTGCCCACTTGGCAGTACATCAAGTGTATCATATGCCAA
GTACGCCCCCTATTGACGTCAATGACGGTAAATGGCCCGCCTGGCATTATGCCCAGTACATGACCTTATG
GGACTTTCCTACTTGGCAGTACATCTACGTATTAGTCATCGCTATTACCATGGTGATGCGGTTTTGGCAG
TACATCAATGGGCGTGGATAGCGGTTTGACTCACGGGGATTTCCAAGTCTCCACCCCATTGACGTCAATG
GGAGTTTGTTTTGGCACCAAAATCAACGGGACTTTCCAAAATGTCGTAACAACTCCGCCCCATTGACGCA
AATGGGCGGTAGGCGTGTACGGTGGGAGGTCTATATAAGCAGAGCTGGTTTAGTGAACCGTCAGATCCGC
TAGCGCTACCGGACTCAGATCTCGAGACCATGGTGAGCAAGGGCGAGGAGCTGTTCACCGGGGTGGTGCC
CATCCTGGTCGAGCTGGACGGCGACGTAAACGGCCACAAGTTCAGCGTGTCCGGCGAGGGCGAGGGCGAT
GCCACCTACGGCAAGCTGACCCTGAAGTTCATCTGCACCACCGGCAAGCTGCCCGTGCCCTGGCCCACCC
TCGTGACCACCCTGACCTGGGGCGTGCAGTGCTTCGCCCGCTACCCCGACCACATGAAGCAGCACGACTT
CTTCAAGTCCGCCATGCCCGAAGGCTACGTCCAGGAGCGCACCATCTTCTTCAAGGACGACGGCAACTAC
AAGACCCGCGCCGAGGTGAAGTTCGAGGGCGACACCCTGGTGAACCGCATCGAGCTGAAGGGCATCGACT
TCAAGGAGGACGGCAACATCCTGGGGCACAAGCTGGAGTACAACGCCATCAGCGACAACGTCTATATCAC
CGCCGACAAGCAGAAGAACGGCATCAAGGCCAACTTCAAGATCCGCCACAACATCGAGGACGGCAGCGTG
CAGCTCGCCGACCACTACCAGCAGAACACCCCCATCGGCGACGGCCCCGTGCTGCTGCCCGACAACCACT
ACCTGAGCACCCAGTCCAAGCTGAGCAAAGACCCCAACGAGAAGCGCGATCACATGGTCCTGCTGGAGTT
CGTGACCGCCGCCGGGATCACTCTCGGCATGGACGAGCTGTACAAGGGTACCATGGCCTCCGGTAACGCG
CGCATCGGAAAGCCAGCCCCTGACTTCAAGGCCACAGCGGTGGTTGATGGCGCCTTCAAAGAGGTGAAGC
TGTCGGACTACAAAGGGAAGTACGTGGTCCTCTTTTTCTACCCTCTGGACTTCACTTTTGTGTGCCCCAC
CGAGATCATCGCGTTCAGCAACCGTGCAGAGGACTTCCGCAAGCTGGGCTGTGAAGTGCTGGGCGTCTCG
GTGGACTCTCAGTTCACCCACCTGGCTTGGATCAACACCCCCCGGAAAGAGGGAGGCTTGGGCCCCCTGA
ACATCCCCCTGCTTGCTGACGTGACCAGACGCTTGTCTGAGGATTACGGCGTGCTGAAAACAGATGAGGG
CATTGCCTACAGGGGCCTCTTTATCATCGATGGCAAGGGTGTCCTTCGCCAGATCACTGTTAATGATTTG
CCTGTGGGACGCTCCGTGGATGAGGCTCTGCGGCTGGTCCAGGCCTTCCAGTACACAGACGAGCATGGGG
AAGTTTGTCCCGCTGGCTGGAAGCCTGGCAGTGACACGATTAAGCCCAACGTGGATGACAGCAAGGAATA
TTTCTCCAAACACAATTAAGCGGCCGCCTCGGCCAAACATCGATAAAATAAAAGATTTTATTTAGTCTCC
AGAAAAAGGGGGGAATGAAAGACCCCACCTGTAGGTTTGGCAAGCTAGCTTAAGTAACGCCATTTTGCAA
GGCATGGAAAAATACATAACTGAGAATAGAGAAGTTCAGATCAAGGTCAGGAACAGATGGAACAGCTGAA
TATGGGCCAAACAGGATATCTGTGGTAAGCAGTTCCTGCCCCGGCTCAGGGCCAAGAACAGATGGAACAG
CTGAATATGGGCCAAACAGGATATCTGTGGTAAGCAGTTCCTGCCCCGGCTCAGGGCCAAGAACAGATGG
TCCCCAGATGCGGTCCAGCCCTCAGCAGTTTCTAGAGAACCATCAGATGTTTCCAGGGTGCCCCAAGGAC
CTGAAATGACCCTGTGCCTTATTTGAACTAACCAATCAGTTCGCTTCTCGCTTCTGTTCGCGCGCTTCTG
CTCCCCGAGCTCAATAAAAGAGCCCACAACCCCTCACTCGGGGCGCCAGTCCTCCGATTGACTGAGTCGC
CCGGGTACCCGTGTATCCAATAAACCCTCTTGCAGTTGCATCCGACTTGTGGTCTCGCTGTTCCTTGGGA
GGGTCTCCTCTGAGTGATTGACTACCCGTCAGCGGGGGTCTTTCATTTGGGGGCTCGTCCGGGATCGGGA
GACCCCTGCCCAGGGACCACCGACCCACCACCGGGAGGTAAGCTGGCTGCCTCGCGCGTTTCGGTGATGA
CGGTGAAAACCTCTGACACATGCAGCTCCCGGAGACGGTCACAGCTTGTCTGTAAGCGGATGCCGGGAGC
AGACAAGCCCGTCAGGGCGCGTCAGCGGGTGTTGGCGGGTGTCGGGGCGCAGCCATGACCCAGTCACGTA
GCGATAGCGGAGTGTACTGATAACTTCGTATAATGTATGCTATACGAAGTTATTAGGTCTGAAGAGGAGT
TTACGTCCAGCCAAGCTAGGGCCGCGATCCGGAACCCTTAATATAACTTCGTATAATGTATGCTATACGA
AGTTATCAGTACTGGCTTAACTATGCGGCATCAGAGCAGATTGTACTGAGAGTGCACCATATGCGGTGTG
AAATACCGCACAGATGCGTAAGGAGAAAATACCGCATCAGGCGCTCTTCCGCTTCCTCGCTCACTGACTC
GCTGCGCTCGGTCGTTCGGCTGCGGCGAGCGGTATCAGCTCACTCAAAGGCGGTAATACGGTTATCCACA
GAATCAGGGGATAACGCAGGAAAGAACATGTGAGCAAAAGGCCAGCAAAAGGCCAGGAACCGTAAAAAGG
CCGCGTTGCTGGCGTTTTTCCATAGGCTCCGCCCCCCTGACGAGCATCACAAAAATCGACGCTCAAGTCA
GAGGTGGCGAAACCCGACAGGACTATAAAGATACCAGGCGTTTCCCCCTGGAAGCTCCCTCGTGCGCTCT
CCTGTTCCGACCCTGCCGCTTACCGGATACCTGTCCGCCTTTCTCCCTTCGGGAAGCGTGGCGCTTTCTC
ATAGCTCACGCTGTAGGTATCTCAGTTCGGTGTAGGTCGTTCGCTCCAAGCTGGGCTGTGTGCACGAACC
CCCCGTTCAGCCCGACCGCTGCGCCTTATCCGGTAACTATCGTCTTGAGTCCAACCCGGTAAGACACGAC
TTATCGCCACTGGCAGCAGCCACTGGTAACAGGATTAGCAGAGCGAGGTATGTAGGCGGTGCTACAGAGT
TCTTGAAGTGGTGGCCTAACTACGGCTACACTAGAAGGACAGTATTTGGTATCTGCGCTCTGCTGAAGCC
AGTTACCTTCGGAAAAAGAGTTGGTAGCTCTTGATCCGGCAAACAAACCACCGCTGGTAGCGGTGGTTTT
TTTGTTTGCAAGCAGCAGATTACGCGCAGAAAAAAAGGATCTCAAGAAGATCCTTTGATCTTTTCTACGG
GGTCTGACGCTCAGTGGAACGAAAACTCACGTTAAGGGATTTTGGTCATGAGATTATCAAAAAGGATCTT
CACCTAGATCCTTTTAAATTAAAAATGAAGTTTTAAATCAATCTAAAGTATATATGAGTAAACTTGGTCT
GACAGTTACCAATGCTTAATCAGTGAGGCACCTATCTCAGCGATCTGTCTATTTCGTTCATCCATAGTTG
CCTGACTCCCCGTCGTGTAGATAACTACGATACGGGAGGGCTTACCATCTGGCCCCAGTGCTGCAATGAT
ACCGCGAGACCCACGCTCACCGGCTCCAGATTTATCAGCAATAAACCAGCCAGCCGGAAGGGCCGAGCGC
AGAAGTGGTCCTGCAACTTTATCCGCCTCCATCCAGTCTATTAATTGTTGCCGGGAAGCTAGAGTAAGTA
GTTCGCCAGTTAATAGTTTGCGCAACGTTGTTGCCATTGCTGCAGGCATCGTGGTGTCACGCTCGTCGTT
TGGTATGGCTTCATTCAGCTCCGGTTCCCAACGATCAAGGCGAGTTACATGATCCCCCATGTTGTGCAAA
AAAGCGGTTAGCTCCTTCGGTCCTCCGATCGTTGTCAGAAGTAAGTTGGCCGCAGTGTTATCACTCATGG
TTATGGCAGCACTGCATAATTCTCTTACTGTCATGCCATCCGTAAGATGCTTTTCTGTGACTGGTGAGTA
CTCAACCAAGTCATTCTGAGAATAGTGTATGCGGCGACCGAGTTGCTCTTGCCCGGCGTCAACACGGGAT
AATACCGCGCCACATAGCAGAACTTTAAAAGTGCTCATCATTGGAAAACGTTCTTCGGGGCGAAAACTCT
CAAGGATCTTACCGCTGTTGAGATCCAGTTCGATGTAACCCACTCGTGCACCCAACTGATCTTCAGCATC
TTTTACTTTCACCAGCGTTTCTGGGTGAGCAAAAACAGGAAGGCAAAATGCCGCAAAAAAGGGAATAAGG
GCGACACGGAAATGTTGAATACTCATACTCTTCCTTTTTCAATATTATTGAAGCATTTATCAGGGTTATT
GTCTCATGAGCGGATACATATTTGAATGTATTTAGAAAAATAAACAAATAGGGGTTCCGCGCACATTTCC
CCGAAAAGTGCCACCTGACGTCTAAGAAACCATTATTATCATGACATTAACCTATAAAAATAGGCGTATC
ACGAGGCCCTTTCGTCTTCAAGAATTGCTAGCAATTGCTAGCAATTGCTAGCAATTCATACCAGATCACC
GAAAACTGTCCTCCAAATGTGTCCCCCTCACACTCCCAAATTCGCGGGCTTCTGCCTCTTAGACCACTCT
ACCCTATTCCCCACACTCACCGGAGCCAAAGCCGCGGCCCTTCCGTTTCTTTGCT
Features (pLannotate 1.2.2; 23 found; start..end, strand, type, name):
      3..110     +  LTR            3' LTR (ΔU3) (fragment): self-inactivating 3' long terminal repeat (LTR) from Moloney murine leukemia virus
    127..184     +  LTR            LTR (fragment): long terminal repeat from Moloney murine leukemia virus
    198..261     +  LTR            LTR (fragment): long terminal repeat from Moloney murine leukemia virus
    414..589     +  LTR            5' LTR (truncated): truncated long terminal repeat from Moloney murine sarcoma virus
    711..985     +  misc_feature   MESV Ψ (fragment): packaging signal of murine embryonic stem cell virus
   1052..1468    +  CDS            gag (truncated): truncated Moloney murine leukemia virus (MMLV) gag gene lacking the start codon
   1474..1491    +  misc_feature   MCS (fragment): pBluescript multiple cloning site
   1565..2164    +  CDS            PuroR: puromycin N-acetyltransferase; pac from Streptomyces alboniger; confers resistance to puromycin
   2214..2279    +  CDS            dmpM (fragment): DMPM_STRAD - Protein inferred from homology: Swiss-Prot protein existence level 3. From Streptomyces alboniger.
   2339..2642    +  enhancer       CMV enhancer: human cytomegalovirus immediate early enhancer
   2643..2846    +  promoter       CMV promoter: human cytomegalovirus (CMV) immediate early promoter
   2869..2896    +  misc_feature   MCS (fragment): multiple cloning site
   2900..3616    +  CDS            mCerulean: mCerulean is a basic (constitutively fluorescent) cyan fluorescent protein published in 2005, derived from Aequorea victoria. It is reported to be a very rapidly-maturing monomer.
   3623..4216    +  CDS            PRDX2: PRDX2_HUMAN - Also known as NKEFB, TDPX1. Experimental evidence at protein level: Swiss-Prot protein existence level 1. Thiol-specific peroxidase that catalyzes the reduction of hydrogen peroxide and organic hydroperoxides to water and alcohols, respectively. Plays a role in cell protection against oxidative stress by detoxifying peroxides and as sensor of hydrogen peroxide-mediated signaling events. Might participate in the signaling cascades of growth factors and tumor necrosis factor-alpha by regulating the intracellular concentrations of H(2)O(2). From Homo sapiens (Human).
   4284..4877    +  LTR            LTR: long terminal repeat from Moloney murine leukemia virus
   4946..4986    +  CDS            rop (fragment): Rop protein, which maintains plasmids at low copy number; rop
   5088..5126    +  misc_feature   bom (fragment): basis of mobility region from pBR322
   5130..5163    -  protein_bind   loxP: Cre-mediated recombination occurs in the 8-bp core sequence (GCATACAT). Cre recombinase
   5223..5256    -  protein_bind   loxP: Cre-mediated recombination occurs in the 8-bp core sequence (GCATACAT). Cre recombinase
   5260..5361    +  misc_feature   bom (fragment): basis of mobility region from pBR322
   5547..6135    -  rep_origin     ori: high-copy-number ColE1/pMB1/pBR322/pUC origin of replication
   6306..7166    -  CDS            AmpR: β-lactamase; bla; confers resistance to ampicillin, carbenicillin, and related antibiotics
   7167..7271    -  promoter       AmpR promoter: bla
