[The description below was written by a language model from this plasmid's Addgene catalogue record and pLannotate feature annotations shown in this document.]
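Description:
pLPCX mCER-Prx2 is a gammaretroviral (Moloney murine leukemia/sarcoma virus-derived) mammalian expression vector built on the pLPCX backbone and intended for making stable cell lines. In bacteria it is maintained through a ColE1/pMB1-type origin and selected with ampicillin via the β-lactamase gene. The catalogue lists it as low copy and propagated in a recombination-reduced strain, which suits a plasmid carrying repeated LTRs. The retroviral portion comprises a 5' LTR, a packaging signal (Ψ) extending into a truncated gag region that lacks its start codon, and a complete 3' MoMLV LTR. Together these allow the transcript to be packaged in a suitable packaging cell line and integrated into target cells. Two loxP sites are annotated in the plasmid backbone between bom fragments, outside the proviral region; the record gives no function for them.

Within the provirus, a puromycin N-acetyltransferase gene lies downstream of Ψ/gag, with no separate promoter annotated, so it is presumably expressed from the 5' LTR. It provides selection of transduced cells. An internal CMV immediate-early enhancer/promoter then drives the payload, the monomeric cyan fluorescent protein mCerulean placed directly upstream of human peroxiredoxin 2 (PRDX2), a thiol peroxidase that reduces hydrogen peroxide. The arrangement indicates an N-terminal mCerulean fusion.

The fusion serves as a genetically encoded homoFRET probe. When Prx2 subunits assemble into oligomers, identical fluorophores come close enough for energy transfer between them, typically read out as a change in fluorescence anisotropy, so oligomerization can be followed in living cells. The depositor and sequencing-derived records differ by a single nucleotide in length and give the same feature annotation.
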