Addgene plasmid #158225: pLPCX mCER-Prx2
Purpose: Genetically encoded HomoFRET-based probe to monitor peroxiredoxin2 (Prx2) oligomerization (for stable cell line generation)
Depositing lab: Tobias Dick. Depositing organization: Deutsches Krebsforschungszentrum (DKFZ). Publication: Real-time monitoring of peroxiredoxin oligomerization dynamics in living cells. Pastor-Flores D, Talwar D, Pedre B, Dick TP. Proc Natl Acad Sci U S A. 2020 Jun 29. pii: 1915275117. doi: 10.1073/pnas.1915275117. PubMed 32601209.
Backbone
  Vector backbone: pLPCX
  Vector type: Mammalian Expression, Retroviral
  Selectable markers: Puromycin
Growth in bacteria
  Bacterial resistance: Ampicillin, 100 μg/mL
  Growth temperature: 37°C
  Growth strain: NEB Stable
  Copy number: Low Copy
Gene/Insert
  Gene/Insert name: mCER-Prx2
  Species: H. sapiens (human)
Terms and licenses: Academic/Nonprofit Terms; Industry Terms: Not Available to Industry
How to cite: pLPCX mCER-Prx2 was a gift from Tobias Dick (Addgene plasmid # 158225 ; http://n2t.net/addgene:158225 ; RRID:Addgene_158225)
